>Addgene plasmid #198187 | pcmv3-STING-C88S-FLAG | addgene full sequence | sequence record 389095 | Addgene NGS Result
GACGGATCGGGAGATCTCCCGATCCCCTATGGTGCACTCTCAGTACAATCTGCTCTGATGCCGCATAGTT
AAGCCAGTATCTGCTCCCTGCTTGTGTGTTGGAGGTCGCTGAGTAGTGCGCGAGCAAAATTTAAGCTACA
ACAAGGCAAGGCTTGACCGACAATTGCATGAAGAATCTGCTTAGGGTTAGGCGTTTTGCGCTGCTTCGCG
AGTACATTTATATTGGCTCATGTCCAATATGACCGCCATGTTGACATTGATTATTGACTAGTTATTAATA
GTAATCAATTACGGGGTCATTAGTTCATAGCCCATATATGGAGTTCCGCGTTACATAACTTACGGTAAAT
GGCCCGCCTGGCTGACCGCCCAACGACCCCCGCCCATTGACGTCAATAATGACGTATGTTCCCATAGTAA
CGCCAATAGGGACTTTCCATTGACGTCAATGGGTGGAGTATTTACGGTAAACTGCCCACTTGGCAGTACA
TCAAGTGTATCATATGCCAAGTCCGCCCCCTATTGACGTCAATGACGGTAAATGGCCCGCCTGGCATTAT
GCCCAGTACATGACCTTACGGGACTTTCCTACTTGGCAGTACATCTACGTATTAGTCATCGCTATTACCA
TGGTGATGCGGTTTTGGCAGTACACCAATGGGCGTGGATAGCGGTTTGACTCACGGGGATTTCCAAGTCT
CCACCCCATTGACGTCAATGGGAGTTTGTTTTGGCACCAAAATCAACGGGACTTTCCAAAATGTCGTAAT
AACCCCGCCCCGTTGACGCAAATGGGCGGTAGGCGTGTACGGTGGGAGGTCTATATAAGCAGAGCTCGTT
TAGTGAACCGTCAGATCCTCACTCTCTTCCGCATCGCTGTCTGCGAGGGCCAGCTGTTGGGCTCGCGGTT
GAGGACAAACTCTTCGCGGTCTTTCCAGTACTCTTGGATCGGAAACCCGTCGGCCTCCGAACGGTACTCC
GCCACCGAGGGACCTGAGCGAGTCCGCATCGACCGGATCGGAAAACCTCTCGAGAAAGGCGTCTAACCAG
TCACAGTCGCAAGGTAGGCTGAGCACCGTGGCGGGCGGCAGCGGGTGGCGGTCGGGGTTGTTTCTGGCGG
AGGTGCTGCTGATGATGTAATTAAAGTAGGCGGTCTTGAGACGGCGGATGGTCGAGGTGAGGTGTGGCAG
GCTTGAGATCCAGCTGTTGGGGTGAGTACTCCCTCTCAAAAGCGGGCATTACTTCTGCGCTAAGATTGTC
AGTTTCCAAAAACGAGGAGGATTTGATATTCACCTGGCCCGATCTGGCCATACACTTGAGTGACAATGAC
ATCCACTTTGCCTTTCTCTCCACAGGTGTCCACTCCCAGGTCCAAGTTTAAACTTTAATACGACTCACTA
TAGGGGCCGCCACCAAGCTTATGCCATACTCCAACCTGCATCCAGCCATCCCACGGCCCAGAGGTCACCG
CTCCAAATATGTAGCCCTCATCTTTCTGGTGGCCAGCCTGATGATCCTTTGGGTGGCAAAGGATCCACCA
AATCACACTCTGAAGTACCTAGCACTTCACCTAGCCTCGCACGAACTTGGACTACTGTTGAAAAACCTCT
GCTGTCTGGCTGAAGAGCTGTGCCATGTCCAGTCCAGGTACCAGGGCAGCTACTGGAAGGCTGTGCGCGC
CAGCCTGGGATGCCCCATCCACTGTATGGCTATGATTCTACTATCGTCTTATTTCTATTTCCTCCAAAAC
ACTGCTGACATATACCTCAGTTGGATGTTTGGCCTTCTGGTCCTCTATAAGTCCCTAAGCATGCTCCTGG
GCCTTCAGAGCTTGACTCCAGCGGAAGTCTCTGCAGTCTGTGAAGAAAAG
[564 nt withheld, positions 1871-2434]
GAGGTTACCATGAATGCCCCCATGACCTCAGTGGCACCTCCTCCCTCCGTACTGTCCCAAGAGCCAAGAC
TCCTCATCAGTGGTATGGATCAGCCTCTCCCACTCCGCACTGACCTCATCGATTACAAGGACGACGATGA
CAAGTGATAATCTAGAGCGGCCGCCGAATTCGGGCCCGTTTAAACCCGCTGATCAGCCTCGACTGTGCCT
TCTAGTTGCCAGCCATCTGTTGTTTGCCCCTCCCCCGTGCCTTCCTTGACCCTGGAAGGTGCCACTCCCA
CTGTCCTTTCCTAATAAAATGAGGAAATTGCATCGCATTGTCTGAGTAGGTGTCATTCTATTCTGGGGGG
TGGGGTGGGGCAGGACAGCAAGGGGGAGGATTGGGAAGACAATAGCAGGCATGCTGGGGATGCGGTGGGC
TCTATGGCTTCTGAGGCGGAAAGAACCAGCTGGGGCTCTAGGGGGTATCCCC
[124 nt withheld, positions 2907-3030]
CGCA
[88 nt withheld, positions 3035-3122]
A
[49 nt withheld, positions 3124-3172]
CCTTTGACGTTGGAGTCCACGTTCTTT
[37 nt withheld, positions 3200-3236]
ACCCTATCTCGGTCTATTCTTTTGATTTATAAGGGATTTTGCCGATTTCGGCCTATTGGTTAAAAAATGA
GCTGATTTAACAAAAATTTAACGCGAATTAATTCTGTGGAATGTGTGTCAGTTAGGGTGTGGAAAGTCCC
CAGGCTCCCCAGCAGGCAGAAGTATGCAAAGCATGCATCTCAATTAGTCAGCAACCAGGTGTGGAAAGTC
CCCAGGCTCCCCAGCAGGCAGAAGTATGCAAAGCATGCATCTCAATTAGTCAGCAACCATAGTCCCGCCC
CTAACTCCGCCCATCCCGCCCCTAACTCCGCCCAGTTCCGCCCATTCTCCGCCCCATGGCTGACTAATTT
TTTTTATTTATGCAGAGGCCGAGGCCGCCTCTGCCTCTGAGCTATTCCAGAAGTAGTGAGGAGGCTTTTT
TGGAGGCCTAGGCTTTTGCAAAAAGCTCTCGGGAGCTTGTATATCCATTTTCGGATCTGATCAGCACGTG
ATGAAAAAGCCTGAACTCACCGCGACGTCTGTCGAGAAGTTTCTGATCGAAAAGTTCGACAGCGTCTCCG
ACCTGATGCAGCTCTCGGAGGGCGAAGAATCTCGTGCTTTCAGCTTCGATGTAGGAGGGCGTGGATATGT
CCTGCGGGTAAATAGCTGCGCCGATGGTTTCTACAAAGATCGTTATGTTTATCGGCACTTTGCATCGGCC
GCGCTCCCGATTCCGGAAGTGCTTGACATTGGGGAATTCAGCGAGAGCCTGACCTATTGCATCTCCCGCC
GTGCACAGGGTGTCACGTTGCAAGACCTGCCTGAAACCGAACTGCCCGCTGTTCTGCAGCCGGTCGCGGA
GGCCATGGATGCGATCGCTGCGGCCGATCTTAGCCAGACGAGCGGGTTCGGCCCATTCGGACCGCAAGGA
ATCGGTCAATACACTACATGGCGTGATTTCATATGCGCGATTGCTGATCCCCATGTGTATCACTGGCAAA
CTGTGATGGACGACACCGTCAGTGCGTCCGTCGCGCAGGCTCTCGATGAGCTGATGCTTTGGGCCGAGGA
CTGCCCCGAAGTCCGGCACCTCGTGCACGCGGATTTCGGCTCCAACAATGTCCTGACGGACAATGGCCGC
ATAACAGCGGTCATTGACTGGAGCGAGGCGATGTTCGGGGATTCCCAATACGAGGTCGCCAACATCTTCT
TCTGGAGGCCGTGGTTGGCTTGTATGGAGCAGCAGACGCGCTACTTCGAGCGGAGGCATCCGGAGCTTGC
AGGATCGCCGCGGCTCCGGGCGTATATGCTCCGCATTGGTCTTGACCAACTCTATCAGAGCTTGGTTGAC
GGCAATTTCGATGATGCAGCTTGGGCGCAGGGTCGATGCGACGCAATCGTCCGATCCGGAGCCGGGACTG
TCGGGCGTACACAAATCGCCCGCAGAAGCGCGGCCGTCTGGACCGATGGCTGTGTAGAAGTACTCGCCGA
TAGTGGAAACCGACGCCCCAGCACTCGTCCGAGGGCAAAGGAATAGCACGTGCTACGAGATTTCGATTCC
ACCGCCGCCTTCTATGAAAGGTTGGGCTTCGGAATCGTTTTCCGGGACGCTGGCTGGATGATCCTCCAGC
GCGGGGATCTCATGCTGGAGTTCTTCGCCCACCCCAACTTGTTTATTGCAGCTTATAATGGTTACAAATA
AAGCAATAGCATCACAAATTTCACAAATAAAGCATTTTTTTCACTGCATTCTAGTTGTGGTTTGTCCAAA
CTCATCAATGTATCTTATCATGTCTGTATACCGTCGACCTCTAGCTAGAGCTTGGCGTAATCATGGTCAT
AGCTGTTTCCTGTGTGAAATTGTTATCCGCTCACAATTCCACACAACATACGAGCCGGAAGCATAAAGTG
TAAAGCCTGGGGTGCCTAATGAGTGAGCTAACTCACATTAATTGCGTTGCGCTCACTGCCCGCTTTCCAG
TCGGGAAACCTGTCGTGCCAGCTGCATTAATGAATCGGCCAACGCGCGGGGAGAGGCGGTTTGCGTATTG
GGCGCTCTTCCGCTTCCTCGCTCACTGACTCGCTGCGCTCGGTCGTTCGGCTGCGGCGAGCGGTATCAGC
TCACTCAAAGGCGGTAATACGGTTATCCACAGAATCAGGGGATAACGCAGGAAAGAACATGTGAGCAAAA
GGCCAGCAAAAGGCCAGGAACCGTAAAAAGGCCGCGTTGCTGGCGTTTTTCCATAGGCTCCGCCCCCCTG
ACGAGCATCACAAAAATCGACGCTCAAGTCAGAGGTGGCGAAACCCGACAGGACTATAAAGATACCAGGC
GTTTCCCCCTGGAAGCTCCCTCGTGCGCTCTCCTGTTCCGACCCTGCCGCTTACCGGATACCTGTCCGCC
TTTCTCCCTTCGGGAAGCGTGGCGCTTTCTCATAGCTCACGCTGTAGGTATCTCAGTTCGGTGTAGGTCG
TTCGCTCCAAGCTGGGCTGTGTGCACGAACCCCCCGTTCAGCCCGACCGCTGCGCCTTATCCGGTAACTA
TCGTCTTGAGTCCAACCCGGTAAGACACGACTTATCGCCACTGGCAGCAGCCACTGGTAACAGGATTAGC
AGAGCGAGGTATGTAGGCGGTGCTACAGAGTTCTTGAAGTGGTGGCCTAACTACGGCTACACTAGAAGAA
CAGTATTTGGTATCTGCGCTCTGCTGAAGCCAGTTACCTTCGGAAAAAGAGTTGGTAGCTCTTGATCCGG
CAAACAAACCACCGCTGGTAGCGGTGGTTTTTTTGTTTGCAAGCAGCAGATTACGCGCAGAAAAAAAGGA
TCTCAAGAAGATCCTTTGATCTTTTCTACGGGGTCTGAGCGCGGAACCCCTATTTGTTTATTTTTCTAAA
TACATTCAAATATGTATCCGCTCATGAATTAATTCTTAGAAAAACTCATCGAGCATCAAATGAAACTGCA
ATTTATTCATATCAGGATTATCAATACCATATTTTTGAAAAAGCCGTTTCTGTAATGAAGGAGAAAACTC
ACCGAGGCAGTTCCATAGGATGGCAAGATCCTGGTATCGGTCTGCGATTCCGACTCGTCCAACATCAATA
CAACCTATTAATTTCCCCTCGTCAAAAATAAGGTTATCAAGTGAGAAATCACCATGAGTGACGACTGAAT
CCGGTGAGAATGGCAAAAGTTTATGCATTTCTTTCCAGACTTGTTCAACAGGCCAGCCATTACGCTCGTC
ATCAAAATCACTCGCATCAACCAAACCGTTATTCATTCGTGATTGCGCCTGAGCGAGACGAAATACGCGA
TCGCTGTTAAAAGGACAATTACAAACAGGAATCGAATGCAACCGGCGCAGGAACACTGCCAGCGCATCAA
CAATATTTTCACCTGAATCAGGATATTCTTCTAATACCTGGAATGCTGTTTTCCCAGGGATCGCAGTGGT
GAGTAACCATGCATCATCAGGAGTACGGATAAAATGCTTGATGGTCGGAAGAGGCATAAATTCCGTCAGC
CAGTTTAGTCTGACCATCTCATCTGTAACATCATTGGCAACGCTACCTTTGCCATGTTTCAGAAACAACT
CTGGCGCATCGGGCTTCCCATACAATCGATAGATTGTCGCACCTGATTGCCCGACATTATCGCGAGCCCA
TTTATACCCATATAAATCAGCATCCATGTTGGAATTTAATCGCGGCCTAGAGCAAGACGTTTCCCGTTGA
ATATGGCTCATAACACCCCTTGTATTACTGTTTATGTAAGCAGACAGTTTTATTGTTCATGACCAAAATC
CCTTAACGTGAGTTTTCGTTCCACTGAGCGTCAGACCCCGTAGAAATCCGCGCACATTTCCCCGAAAAGT
GCCACCTGACGTC
Features (pLannotate 1.2.2; 24 found; start..end, strand, type, name):
     28..80      -  misc_feature   bom (fragment): basis of mobility region from pBR322
    253..632     +  enhancer       CMV enhancer: human cytomegalovirus immediate early enhancer
    634..833     +  promoter       CMV promoter: human cytomegalovirus (CMV) immediate early promoter
    901..939     +  misc_feature   Ad SA (fragment): adenovirus major late transcript splice acceptor (Friedrich and Soriano, 1991)
    972..1181    -  CDS            PTP (fragment): TERM_ADE02 - Experimental evidence at protein level: Swiss-Prot protein existence level 1. Protein covalently bound to the viral DNA that acts as a primer for viral genomic replication by DNA strand displacement. Assembles on the viral origin of replication in an initiation complex with viral polymerase, DBP, host NFIA and host POU2F1/OCT1. During initiation, the polymerase covalently couples the first dCTP with Ser- 580 of pTP. The terminal protein stimulates the template activity over 20 fold compared to protein-free templates. Neo-synthesized viral genomes are linked to two preterminal prot
   1212..1301    +  intron         chimeric intron (fragment): chimera between introns from adenovirus and immunoglobulin heavy chain genes
   1320..1366    +  CDS            IgH signal sequence (fragment): signal sequence from the mouse immunoglobulin heavy chain variable region
   1386..1404    +  promoter       T7 promoter: promoter for bacteriophage T7 RNA polymerase
   1421..2554    +  CDS            Sting1 (sequence partly withheld): STING_MOUSE - Also known as Eris From Mus musculus (Mouse).
   2555..2578    +  CDS            FLAG: FLAG® epitope tag, followed by an enterokinase cleavage site
   2637..2861    +  polyA_signal   bGH poly(A) signal: bovine growth hormone polyadenylation signal
   2865..2886    +  promoter       SV40 promoter (fragment): SV40 enhancer and early promoter
   2907..3335    +  rep_origin     f1 ori (sequence partly withheld): f1 bacteriophage origin of replication; arrow indicates direction of (+) strand synthesis
   3349..3678    +  promoter       SV40 promoter: SV40 enhancer and early promoter
   3727..4752    +  CDS            HygR: aminoglycoside phosphotransferase from E. coli; aph(4)-Ia; confers resistance to hygromycin
   4762..4887    +  CDS            ble (fragment): BLE_KLEPN - Experimental evidence at protein level: Swiss-Prot protein existence level 1. Binding protein with a strong affinity to the bleomycin family of antibiotics. Binds to CL990; an antimitotic-antibiotic compound. From Klebsiella pneumoniae.
   4882..5003    +  polyA_signal   SV40 poly(A) signal: SV40 polyadenylation signal
   5076..5092    -  protein_bind   lac operator: The lac repressor binds to the lac operator to inhibit transcription in E. coli. This inhibition can be relieved by adding lactose or isopropyl-β-D-thiogalactopyranoside (IPTG). lac repressor encoded by lacI
   5100..5130    -  promoter       lac promoter: promoter for the E. coli lac operon
   5145..5166    -  protein_bind   CAP binding site: CAP binding activates transcription in the presence of cAMP. E. coli catabolite activator protein
   5179..5271    -  CDS            lacI (fragment): lac repressor; lacI; The lac repressor binds to the lac operator to inhibit transcription in E. coli. This inhibition can be relieved by adding lactose or isopropyl-β-D-thiogalactopyranoside (IPTG).
   5454..6042    -  rep_origin     ori: high-copy-number ColE1/pMB1/pBR322/pUC origin of replication
   6076..6133    +  promoter       AmpR promoter (fragment): bla
   6142..6957    -  CDS            KanR: aminoglycoside phosphotransferase; aph(3')-Ia; confers resistance to kanamycin in bacteria or G418 (Geneticin®) in eukaryotes
