[The description below was written by a language model from this plasmid's Addgene catalogue record and pLannotate feature annotations shown in this document.]
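Description:
pcmv3-STING-C88S-FLAG is a mammalian expression plasmid of about 7.1 kb, built on the pcmv3 backbone, that produces mouse STING (Sting1, also known as Tmem173, MITA, ERIS or MPYS) carrying a cysteine-to-serine substitution at residue 88. It is propagated in E. coli from a high-copy ColE1/pUC-type origin under kanamycin selection (KanR, aph(3')-Ia). An f1 origin is also present, along with small lac promoter/operator and bom remnants from the backbone's cloning history.

The expression cassette is driven by the human CMV immediate-early enhancer and promoter. Downstream lies a leader region annotated with fragments of an adenovirus splice acceptor, a chimeric adenovirus/immunoglobulin intron and an IgH signal sequence. These are best read as parts of an intron-containing 5′ untranslated region that supports efficient mRNA processing; the partial adenoviral "PTP" hit on the opposite strand probably reflects the same leader sequence rather than a real coding feature. A T7 promoter sits just upstream of the Sting1 open reading frame, which is fused at its C terminus to a FLAG epitope and terminated by the bovine growth hormone polyadenylation signal. The insert was introduced by Gibson assembly. A separate SV40 early promoter–HygR–SV40 poly(A) unit allows hygromycin selection of stably transfected mammalian cells.

The construct is intended for expression of FLAG-tagged STING C88S in mammalian cells, with detection or immunoprecipitation through the tag. The associated publication concerns alkylation of STING by 4-octyl itaconate, which suggests the mutant serves to test the contribution of this cysteine, although the record does not describe the rationale explicitly.
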