Addgene plasmid #198187: pcmv3-STING-C88S-FLAG
Purpose: Mammalian expression of FLAG-tagged mouse STING1 C88S
Depositing lab: Yun Zhao. Depositing organization: BenQ Hospital Affiliated to Nanjing Medical University. Publication: 4-octyl itaconate as a metabolite derivative inhibits inflammation via alkylation of STING. Li W, Li Y, Kang J, Jiang H, Gong W, Chen L, Wu C, Liu M, Wu X, Zhao Y, Ren J. Cell Rep. 2023 Mar 28;42(3):112145. doi: 10.1016/j.celrep.2023.112145. Epub 2023 Feb 28. PubMed 36862550.
Backbone
  Vector backbone: pcmv3
  Vector type: Mammalian Expression
Growth in bacteria
  Bacterial resistance: Kanamycin, 50 μg/mL
  Growth temperature: 37°C
  Growth strain: DH5alpha
  Copy number: Unknown
Gene/Insert
  Gene/Insert name: TMEM173 (alt name: STING)
  Species: M. musculus (mouse)
  Insert size (bp): 1176
  GenBank ID: NM_028261.1
  Entrez Gene: Sting1 (a.k.a. 2610307O08Rik, ERIS, MPYS, Mita, STING, STING-beta, Tmem173)
  Promoter: CMV
  Tag / fusion protein: FLAG (C terminal on insert)
  Cloning method: Gibson Cloning
  Sequencing primers: 5′ TGGCCATACACTTGAGTGAC; 3′ ACAGTGGGAGTGGCACCTTC
Terms and licenses: Academic/Nonprofit Terms; Industry Terms: Not Available to Industry
How to cite: pcmv3-STING-C88S-FLAG was a gift from Yun Zhao (Addgene plasmid # 198187 ; http://n2t.net/addgene:198187 ; RRID:Addgene_198187)
